>Addgene plasmid #130580 | pTK_FoxD3_enh_5_Citrine | addgene full sequence | sequence record 258442 | Addgene NGS Result
ATCGATAGGTACCGAGCTCGAGTTGCCAGGAAAGTTTTGGGCCTGCATTGTGGTTATCCGGGGAAACCTC
TGCAACAGCAGTCCCATCCAGCTTTTAGCATCCATGGGTAATTCTAAGAGCAGCCCTTGTTTTTTCCCCA
AAGACTTAGCCTGCCTGCAAGCACAAATATCTTAGCTGGCACCATTCTTCCCGCAGTGTCACTGAATGAC
CGGATTCGTTGCCCCAGGCATCGCAGACACACATCCAGCGAGGGTCATCCTAGCAAGAACAATGCTGCCA
TTGCCTTTGATTTGGGGAAATTGCAGCCTGCTGGGTTCTGCACAGTTTTGTACTTGAGATATTTTTTTGT
CAGCTTGCAGCCATCTCCTGCCCAAACCCTGTAATTGTCGGAGGTTCGGTTGTGCTGCTGCCTTTGGCTG
CAGTTATCTCACTGTTGGCTAGCCCGGGCTCGAGATCTGCGATCTAAGTAAGCTTGCTGCTTCATCCCCG
TGGCCCGTTGCTCGCGTTTGCTGGCGGTGTCCCCGGAAGAAATATATTTGCATGTCTTTAGTTCTATGAT
GACACAAACCCCGCCCAGCGTCTTGTCATTGGCGAATTCGAACACGCAGATGCAGTCGGGGCGGCGCGGT
CCCAGGTCCACTTCGCATATTAAGGTGACGCGTGTGGCCTCGAACACCGAGCGACCCTGCAGCGACCCGC
TTAACAGCGTCAACAGCGTGCCGCAGATCCCAAGCTTGCGGCCGCTTAAGCTGCAGAAGTTGGTCGTGAG
GCACTGGGCAGGTAAGTATCAAGGTTACAAGACAGGTTTAAGGAGACCAATAGAAACTGGGCTTGTCGAG
ACAGAGAAGACTCTTGCGTTTCTGATAGGCACCTATTGGTCTTACTGACATCCACTTTGCCTTTCTCTCC
ACAGGTGTCCACTCCCAGGTTCAATACAGCTCTTAAGCGGCCGCAAGCTAGCTTGCCGCCACCATGGTGA
GCAAGGGCGAGGAGCTGTTCACCGGGGTGGTGCCCATCCTGGTCGAGCTGGACGGCGACGTAAACGGCCA
CAAGTTCAGCGTGTCCGGCGAGGGCGAGGGCGATGCCACCTACGGCAAGCTGACCCTGAAGTTCATCTGC
ACCACCGGCAAGCTGCCCGTGCCCTGGCCCACCCTCGTGACCACCTTCGGCTACGGCCTGATGTGCTTCG
CCCGCTACCCCGACCACATGAAGCAGCACGACTTCTTCAAGTCCGCCATGCCCGAAGGCTACGTCCAGGA
GCGCACCATCTTCTTCAAGGACGACGGCAACTACAAGACCCGCGCCGAGGTGAAGTTCGAGGGCGACACC
CTGGTGAACCGCATCGAGCTGAAGGGCATCGACTTCAAGGAGGACGGCAACATCCTGGGGCACAAGCTGG
AGTACAACTACAACAGCCACAACGTCTATATCATGGCCGACAAGCAGAAGAACGGCATCAAGGTGAACTT
CAAGATCCGCCACAACATCGAGGACGGCAGCGTGCAGCTCGCCGACCACTACCAGCAGAACACCCCCATC
GGCGACGGCCCCGTGCTGCTGCCCGACAACCACTACCTGAGCTACCAGTCCGCCCTGAGCAAAGACCCCA
ACGAGAAGCGCGATCACATGGTCCTGCTGGAGTTCGTGACCGCCGCCGGGATCACTCTCGGCATGGACGA
GCTGTACAAGTGAGCCTCTAGACTCCCTCAGCGGCGCGCCTGGTGTTCCTCGAGATCGGAGTCCTAAATC
GACTGCCTTAGCGGTAGGACAGTAGATCAGTCAGCGACGTGACGAACCCTCGCAGGATCAAGATCCCACG
TGTCTAGAGTCGGGGCGGCCGGCCGCTTCGAGCAGACATGATAAGATACATTGATGAGTTTGGACAAACC
ACAACTAGAATGCAGTGAAAAAAATGCTTTATTTGTGAAATTTGTGATGCTATTGCTTTATTTGTAACCA
TTATAAGCTGCAATAAACAAGTTAACAACAACAATTGCATTCATTTTATGTTTCAGGTTCAGGGGGAGGT
GTGGGAGGTTTTTTAAAGCAAGTAAAACCTCTACAAATGTGGTAAAATCGATAAGGATCCGTCGACCGAT
GCCCTTGAGAGCCTTCAACCCAGTCAGCTCCTTCCGGTGGGCGCGGGGCATGACTATCGTCGCCGCACTT
ATGACTGTCTTCTTTATCATGCAACTCGTAGGACAGGTGCCGGCAGCGCTCTTCCGCTTCCTCGCTCACT
GACTCGCTGCGCTCGGTCGTTCGGCTGCGGCGAGCGGTATCAGCTCACTCAAAGGCGGTAATACGGTTAT
CCACAGAATCAGGGGATAACGCAGGAAAGAACATGTGAGCAAAAGGCCAGCAAAAGGCCAGGAACCGTAA
AAAGGCCGCGTTGCTGGCGTTTTTCCATAGGCTCCGCCCCCCTGACGAGCATCACAAAAATCGACGCTCA
AGTCAGAGGTGGCGAAACCCGACAGGACTATAAAGATACCAGGCGTTTCCCCCTGGAAGCTCCCTCGTGC
GCTCTCCTGTTCCGACCCTGCCGCTTACCGGATACCTGTCCGCCTTTCTCCCTTCGGGAAGCGTGGCGCT
TTCTCATAGCTCACGCTGTAGGTATCTCAGTTCGGTGTAGGTCGTTCGCTCCAAGCTGGGCTGTGTGCAC
GAACCCCCCGTTCAGCCCGACCGCTGCGCCTTATCCGGTAACTATCGTCTTGAGTCCAACCCGGTAAGAC
ACGACTTATCGCCACTGGCAGCAGCCACTGGTAACAGGATTAGCAGAGCGAGGTATGTAGGCGGTGCTAC
AGAGTTCTTGAAGTGGTGGCCTAACTACGGCTACACTAGAAGAACAGTATTTGGTATCTGCGCTCTGCTG
AAGCCAGTTACCTTCGGAAAAAGAGTTGGTAGCTCTTGATCCGGCAAACAAACCACCGCTGGTAGCGGTG
GTTTTTTTGTTTGCAAGCAGCAGATTACGCGCAGAAAAAAAGGATCTCAAGAAGATCCTTTGATCTTTTC
TACGGGGTCTGACGCTCAGTGGAACGAAAACTCACGTTAAGGGATTTTGGTCATGAGATTATCAAAAAGG
ATCTTCACCTAGATCCTTTTAAATTAAAAATGAAGTTTTAAATCAATCTAAAGTATATATGAGTAAACTT
GGTCTGACAGTTACCAATGCTTAATCAGTGAGGCACCTATCTCAGCGATCTGTCTATTTCGTTCATCCAT
AGTTGCCTGACTCCCCGTCGTGTAGATAACTACGATACGGGAGGGCTTACCATCTGGCCCCAGTGCTGCA
ATGATACCGCGAGACCCACGCTCACCGGCTCCAGATTTATCAGCAATAAACCAGCCAGCCGGAAGGGCCG
AGCGCAGAAGTGGTCCTGCAACTTTATCCGCCTCCATCCAGTCTATTAATTGTTGCCGGGAAGCTAGAGT
AAGTAGTTCGCCAGTTAATAGTTTGCGCAACGTTGTTGCCATTGCTACAGGCATCGTGGTGTCACGCTCG
TCGTTTGGTATGGCTTCATTCAGCTCCGGTTCCCAACGATCAAGGCGAGTTACATGATCCCCCATGTTGT
GCAAAAAAGCGGTTAGCTCCTTCGGTCCTCCGATCGTTGTCAGAAGTAAGTTGGCCGCAGTGTTATCACT
CATGGTTATGGCAGCACTGCATAATTCTCTTACTGTCATGCCATCCGTAAGATGCTTTTCTGTGACTGGT
GAGTACTCAACCAAGTCATTCTGAGAATAGTGTATGCGGCGACCGAGTTGCTCTTGCCCGGCGTCAATAC
GGGATAATACCGCGCCACATAGCAGAACTTTAAAAGTGCTCATCATTGGAAAACGTTCTTCGGGGCGAAA
ACTCTCAAGGATCTTACCGCTGTTGAGATCCAGTTCGATGTAACCCACTCGTGCACCCAACTGATCTTCA
GCATCTTTTACTTTCACCAGCGTTTCTGGGTGAGCAAAAACAGGAAGGCAAAATGCCGCAAAAAAGGGAA
TAAGGGCGACACGGAAATGTTGAATACTCATACTCTTCCTTTTTCAATATTATTGAAGCATTTATCAGGG
TTATTGTCTCATGAGCGGATACATATTTGAATGTATTTAGAAAAATAAACAAATAGGGGTTCCGCGCACA
TTTCCCCGAAAAGTGCCACCTG
[124 nt withheld, positions 4153-4276]
C
[91 nt withheld, positions 4278-4368]
A
[49 nt withheld, positions 4370-4418]
CCTTTGACGTTGGAGTCCACGTTCTTT
[37 nt withheld, positions 4446-4482]
ACCCTATCTCGGTCTATTCTTTTGATTTATAAGGGATTTTGCCGATTTCGGCCTATTGGTTAAAAAATGA
GCTGATTTAACAAAAATTTAACGCGAATTTTAACAAAATATTAACGCTTACAATTTGCCATTCGCCATTC
AGGCTGCGCAACTGTTGGGAAGGGCGATCGGTGCGGGCCTCTTCGCTATTACGCCAGCCCAAGCTACCAT
GATAAGTAAGTAATATTAAGGTACGGGAGGTACTTGGAGCGGCCGCAATAAAATATCTTTATTTTCATTA
CATCTGTGTGTTGGTTTTTTGTGTGAATCGATAGTACTAACATACGCTCTCCATCAAAACAAAACGAAAC
AAAACAAACTAGCAAAATAGGCTGTCCCCAGTGCAAGTGCAGGTGCCAGAACATTTCTCT
Features (pLannotate 1.2.2; 13 found; start..end, strand, type, name):
    559..704     +  promoter       HSV TK promoter: herpes simplex virus thymidine kinase promoter
    782..914     +  intron         chimeric intron: chimera between introns from human β-globin and immunoglobulin heavy chain genes
    974..1690    +  CDS            Citrine: Citrine is a basic (constitutively fluorescent) yellow fluorescent protein published in 2001, derived from Aequorea victoria. It has moderate acid sensitivity.
   1862..1983    -  polyA_signal   SV40 poly(A) signal: SV40 polyadenylation signal
   2006..2074    -  CDS            large T antigen (fragment): large T antigen from SV40 (simian virus 40)
   2090..2222    +  CDS            TcR (fragment): tetracycline efflux protein; tet; confers resistance to tetracycline
   2402..2990    -  rep_origin     ori: high-copy-number ColE1/pMB1/pBR322/pUC origin of replication
   3161..4021    -  CDS            AmpR: β-lactamase; bla; confers resistance to ampicillin, carbenicillin, and related antibiotics
   4022..4126    -  promoter       AmpR promoter: bla
   4153..4581    +  rep_origin     f1 ori (sequence partly withheld): f1 bacteriophage origin of replication; arrow indicates direction of (+) strand synthesis
   4613..4680    -  CDS            lacZα (fragment): LacZα fragment of β-galactosidase; lacZ fragment
   4739..4787    +  polyA_signal   poly(A) signal: synthetic polyadenylation signal
   4801..4892    +  misc_feature   pause site: RNA polymerase II transcriptional pause signal from the human α2 globin gene
