[The description below was written by a language model from this plasmid's Addgene catalogue record and pLannotate feature annotations shown in this document.]
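Description:
pTK_FoxD3_enh_5_Citrine is an enhancer reporter plasmid built on the pTK_BsmBI_Citrine backbone, carrying a roughly 450 bp candidate regulatory element from the chicken (G. gallus) FoxD3 locus, designated enhancer 5. The enhancer itself is not annotated in the feature table. It presumably lies in the unannotated region upstream of the herpes simplex virus thymidine kinase minimal promoter, although the record lists the cloning sites as unknown. On its own the minimal promoter gives little transcription, so expression of the downstream reporter depends on the activity of the inserted enhancer. The transcription unit continues through a chimeric β-globin/immunoglobulin intron, which generally improves expression of the spliced message. It then runs into the coding sequence for Citrine, a yellow fluorescent protein derived from Aequorea victoria. An SV40 polyadenylation signal follows, though it is annotated on the opposite strand.

A synthetic poly(A) signal and an RNA polymerase II pause site from the human α2 globin gene sit at the end of the linear map. On the circular plasmid this places them just upstream of the enhancer–promoter region, where they help block read-through transcription from the backbone that could create background fluorescence. The plasmid is propagated in E. coli under ampicillin selection (β-lactamase with its own promoter). It has a ColE1/pUC-type origin and an f1 phage origin. The catalogue lists it as low copy, although the detected origin is annotated as a high-copy type. Short fragments of SV40 large T antigen, TcR and lacZα are backbone remnants with no evident function. The sequenced record (4,892 nt) is somewhat shorter than the sum of the stated backbone and insert sizes. The construct comes from a study reconstructing the neural crest gene regulatory network in vivo, consistent with use for testing the spatial and temporal activity of this FoxD3 enhancer.
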