Addgene plasmid #130580: pTK_FoxD3_enh_5_Citrine
Purpose: enhancer reporter
Depositing lab: Tatjana Sauka-Spengler. Depositing organization: University of Oxford. Publication: Reconstruction of the Global Neural Crest Gene Regulatory Network In Vivo. Williams RM, Candido-Ferreira I, Repapi E, Gavriouchkina D, Senanayake U, Ling ITC, Telenius J, Taylor S, Hughes J, Sauka-Spengler T. Dev Cell. 2019 Oct 21;51(2):255-276.e7. doi: 10.1016/j.devcel.2019.10.003. PubMed 31639368.
Backbone
  Vector backbone: pTK_BsmBI_Citrine
  Backbone size w/o insert (bp): 4670
  Vector type: enhancer reporter
Growth in bacteria
  Bacterial resistance: Ampicillin, 100 μg/mL
  Growth temperature: 37°C
  Growth strain: DH5alpha
  Copy number: Low Copy
Gene/Insert
  Gene/Insert name: FoxD3_enh_5
  Species: G. gallus (chicken)
  Insert size (bp): 450
  Promoter: thymidine kinase minimal promoter
  Cloning method: Restriction Enzyme; 5′ cloning site Unknown (unknown if destroyed)
  Sequencing primers: 5′ pTK forward CTAGCAAAATAGGCTGTCCC; 3′ pTK reverse ATATTTCTTCCGGGGACACC
Terms and licenses: Academic/Nonprofit Terms; Industry Terms: Not Available to Industry
How to cite: pTK_FoxD3_enh_5_Citrine was a gift from Tatjana Sauka-Spengler (Addgene plasmid # 130580 ; http://n2t.net/addgene:130580 ; RRID:Addgene_130580)
